>Addgene plasmid #36084 | pLV-mCherry | addgene full sequence | sequence record 372931 | Addgene NGS Result
GCCTAATGAGTGAGCTAACTCACATTAATTGCGTTGCGCTCACTGCCCGCTTTCCAGTCGGGAAACCTGT
CGTGCCAGCTGCATTAATGAATCGGCCAACGCGCGGGGAGAGGCGGTTTGCGTATTGGGCGCTCTTCCGC
TTCCTCGCTCACTGACTCGCTGCGCTCGGTCGTTCGGCTGCGGCGAGCGGTATCAGCTCACTCAAAGGCG
GTAATACGGTTATCCACAGAATCAGGGGATAACGCAGGAAAGAACATGTGAGCAAAAGGCCAGCAAAAGG
CCAGGAACCGTAAAAAGGCCGCGTTGCTGGCGTTTTTCCATAGGCTCCGCCCCCCTGACGAGCATCACAA
AAATCGACGCTCAAGTCAGAGGTGGCGAAACCCGACAGGACTATAAAGATACCAGGCGTTTCCCCCTGGA
AGCTCCCTCGTGCGCTCTCCTGTTCCGACCCTGCCGCTTACCGGATACCTGTCCGCCTTTCTCCCTTCGG
GAAGCGTGGCGCTTTCTCATAGCTCACGCTGTAGGTATCTCAGTTCGGTGTAGGTCGTTCGCTCCAAGCT
GGGCTGTGTGCACGAACCCCCCGTTCAGCCCGACCGCTGCGCCTTATCCGGTAACTATCGTCTTGAGTCC
AACCCGGTAAGACACGACTTATCGCCACTGGCAGCAGCCACTGGTAACAGGATTAGCAGAGCGAGGTATG
TAGGCGGTGCTACAGAGTTCTTGAAGTGGTGGCCTAACTACGGCTACACTAGAAGAACAGTATTTGGTAT
CTGCGCTCTGCTGAAGCCAGTTACCTTCGGAAAAAGAGTTGGTAGCTCTTGATCCGGCAAACAAACCACC
GCTGGTAGCGGTGGTTTTTTTGTTTGCAAGCAGCAGATTACGCGCAGAAAAAAAGGATCTCAAGAAGATC
CTTTGATCTTTTCTACGGGGTCTGACGCTCAGTGGAACGAAAACTCACGTTAAGGGATTTTGGTCATGAG
ATTATCAAAAAGGATCTTCACCTAGATCCTTTTAAATTAAAAATGAAGTTTTAAATCAATCTAAAGTATA
TATGAGTAAACTTGGTCTGACAGTTACCAATGCTTAATCAGTGAGGCACCTATCTCAGCGATCTGTCTAT
TTCGTTCATCCATAGTTGCCTGACTCCCCGTCGTGTAGATAACTACGATACGGGAGGGCTTACCATCTGG
CCCCAGTGCTGCAATGATACCGCGAGACCCACGCTCACCGGCTCCAGATTTATCAGCAATAAACCAGCCA
GCCGGAAGGGCCGAGCGCAGAAGTGGTCCTGCAACTTTATCCGCCTCCATCCAGTCTATTAATTGTTGCC
GGGAAGCTAGAGTAAGTAGTTCGCCAGTTAATAGTTTGCGCAACGTTGTTGCCATTGCTACAGGCATCGT
GGTGTCACGCTCGTCGTTTGGTATGGCTTCATTCAGCTCCGGTTCCCAACGATCAAGGCGAGTTACATGA
TCCCCCATGTTGTGCAAAAAAGCGGTTAGCTCCTTCGGTCCTCCGATCGTTGTCAGAAGTAAGTTGGCCG
CAGTGTTATCACTCATGGTTATGGCAGCACTGCATAATTCTCTTACTGTCATGCCATCCGTAAGATGCTT
TTCTGTGACTGGTGAGTACTCAACCAAGTCATTCTGAGAATAGTGTATGCGGCGACCGAGTTGCTCTTGC
CCGGCGTCAATACGGGATAATACCGCGCCACATAGCAGAACTTTAAAAGTGCTCATCATTGGAAAACGTT
CTTCGGGGCGAAAACTCTCAAGGATCTTACCGCTGTTGAGATCCAGTTCGATGTAACCCACTCGTGCACC
CAACTGATCTTCAGCATCTTTTACTTTCACCAGCGTTTCTGGGTGAGCAAAAACAGGAAGGCAAAATGCC
GCAAAAAAGGGAATAAGGGCGACACGGAAATGTTGAATACTCATACTCTTCCTTTTTCAATATTATTGAA
GCATTTATCAGGGTTATTGTCTCATGAGCGGATACATATTTGAATGTATTTAGAAAAATAAACAAATAGG
GGTTCCGCGCACATTTCCCCGAAAAGTGCCACCTAAATTGTAAGCGTTAATATTTTGTTAAAATTCGCGT
TAAATTTTTGTTAAATCAGCTCATTTTTTAACCAATAGGCCGAAATCGGCAAAATCCCTTATAAATCAAA
AGAATAGACCGAGATAGGGT
[37 nt withheld, positions 2191-2227]
AAAGAACGTGGACTCCAACGTCAAAGG
[49 nt withheld, positions 2255-2303]
T
[91 nt withheld, positions 2305-2395]
G
[124 nt withheld, positions 2397-2520]
CCCATTCGCCATTCAGGCTGCGCAACTGTTGGGAAGGGCGATCGGTGCGGGCCTCTTCGCTATTACGCCA
GCTGGCGAAAGGGGGATGTGCTGCAAGGCGATTAAGTTGGGTAACGCCAGGGTTTTCCCAGTCACGACGT
TGTAAAACGACGGCCAGTGAGCGCGCGTAATACGACTCACTATAGGGCGAATTGGGTACGTCCCTAGGCC
TCCAAAAAAGCCTCCTCACTACTTCTGGAATAGCTCAGAGGCCGAGGCGGCCTCGGCCTCTGCATAAATA
AAAAAAATTAGTCAGCCATGGGGCGGAGAATGGGCGGAACTGGGCGGAGTTAGGGGCGGGATGGGCGGAG
TTAGGGGCGGGATAGCTAGAGCCAGACATGATAAGATACATTGATGAGTTTGGACAAACCACAACTAGAA
TGCAGTGAAAAAAATGCTTTATTTGTGAAATTTGTGATGCTATTGCTTTATTTGTAACCATTATAAGCTG
CAATAAACAAGTTCCTCTCACTCTCTGATATTCATTTCTTTGCAAGTTATAAATACTGAATAATAAGATG
ACATGAACTACTACTGCTAGAGATTTTCCACACTGACTAAAAGGGTCTGAGGGATCTCTAGTTACCAGAG
TCACACAACAGACGGGCACACACTACTTGAAGCACTCAAGGCAAGCTTTATTGAGGCTTAAGCAGTGGGT
TCCCTAGTTAGCCAGAGAGCTCCCAGGCTCAGATCTGGTCTAACCAGAGAGACCCAGTACAAGCAAAAAG
CAGATCTTGTCTTCGTTGGGAGTGAATTAGCCCTTCCAGTCCCCCCTTTTCTTTTAAAAAGTGGCTAAGA
TCTACAGCTGCCTTGTAAGTCATTGGTCTTAAAGGTACCGAGCTCGAATTCCAGGCGGGGAGGCGGCCCA
AAGGGAGATCCGACTCGTCTGAGGGCGAAGGCGAAGACGCGGAAGAGGCCGCAGAGCCGGCAGCAGGCCG
CGGGAAGGAAGGTCCGCTGGATTGAGGGCCGAAGGGACGTAGCAGAAGGACGTCCCGCGCAGAATCCAGG
TGGCAACACAGGCGAGCAGCCATGGAAAGGACGTCAGCTTCCCCGACAACACCACGGAATTGTCAGTGCC
CAACAGCCGAGCCCCTGTCCAGCAGCGGGCAAGGCAGGCGGCGATGAGTTCCGCCGTGGCAATAGGGAGG
GGGAAAGCGAAAGTCCCGGAAAGGAGCTGACAGGTGGTGGCAATGCCCCAACCAGTGGGGGTTGCGTCAG
CAAACACAGTGCACACCACGCCACGTTGCCTGACAACGGGCCACAACTCCTCATAAAGAGACAGCAACCA
GGATTTATACAAGGAGGAGAAAATGAAAGCCATACGGGAAGCAATAGCATGATACAAAGGCATTAAAGCA
GCGTATCCACATAGCGTAAAAGGAGCAACATAGTTAAGAATACCAGTCAATCTTTCACAAATTTTGTAAT
CCAGAGGTTGATTGTCGACTTACTTGTACAGCTCGTCCATGCCGCCGGTGGAGTGGCGGCCCTCGGCGCG
TTCGTACTGTTCCACGATGGTGTAGTCCTCGTTGTGGGAGGTGATGTCCAACTTGATGTTGACGTTGTAG
GCGCCGGGCAGCTGCACGGGCTTCTTGGCCTTGTAGGTGGTCTTGACCTCAGCGTCGTAGTGGCCGCCGT
CCTTCAGCTTCAGCCTCTGCTTGATCTCGCCCTTCAGGGCGCCGTCCTCGGGGTACATCCGCTCGGAGGA
GGCCTCCCAGCCCATGGTCTTCTTCTGCATTACGGGGCCGTCGGAGGGGAAGTTGGTGCCGCGCAGCTTC
ACCTTGTAGATGAACTCGCCGTCCTGCAGGGAGGAGTCCTGGGTCACGGTCACCACGCCGCCGTCCTCGA
AGTTCATCACGCGCTCCCACTTGAAGCCCTCGGGGAAGGACAGCTTCAAGTAGTCGGGGATGTCGGCGGG
GTGCTTCACGTAGGCCTTGGAGCCGTACATGAACTGAGGGGACAGGATGTCCCAGGCGAAGGGCAGGGGG
CCACCCTTGGTCACCTTCAGCTTGGCGGTCTGGGTGCCCTCGTAGGGGCGGCCCTCGCCCTCGCCCTCGA
TCTCGAACTCGTGGCCGTTCACGGAGCCCTCCATGTGCACCTTGAAGCGCATGAACTCCTTGATGATGGC
CATGTTATCCTCCTCGCCCTTGCTCACCATGGTGGCGGCGGATCCTCTAGAGTCGGTGTCTTCTATGGAG
GTCAAAACAGCGTGGATGGCGTCTCCAGGCGATCTGACGGTTCACTAAACGAGCTCTGCTTATATAGACC
TCCCACCGTACACGCCTACCGCCCATTTGCGTCAATGGGGCGGAGTTGTTACGACATTTTGGAAAGTCCC
GTTGATTTTGGTGCCAAAACAAACTCCCATTGACGTCAATGGGGTGGAGACTTGGAAATCCCCGTGAGTC
AAACCGCTATCCACGCCCATTGATGTACTGCCAAAACCGCATCACCATGGTAATAGCGATGACTAATACG
TAGATGTACTGCCAAGTAGGAAAGTCCCATAAGGTCATGTACTGGGCATAATGCCAGGCGGGCCATTTAC
CGTCATTGACGTCAATAGGGGGCGTACTTGGCATATGATACACTTGATGTACTGCCAAGTGGGCAGTTTA
CCGTAAATACTCCACCCATTGACGTCAATGGAAAGTCCCTATTGGCGTTACTATGGGAACATACGTCATT
ATTGACGTCAATGGGCGGGGGTCGTTGGGCGGTCAGCCAGGCGGGCCATTTACCGTAAGTTATGTAACGC
GGAACTCCCAAGCTTATCGATAAAATTTTGAATTTTGTAATTTGTTTTTGTAATTCTTTAGTTTGTATGT
CTGTTGCTATTATGTCTACTATTCTTTCCCCTGCACTGTACCCCCCAATCCCCCCTTTTCTTTTAAAAGT
TAACCGATACCGTCGAGATCCGTTCACTAATCGAATGGATCTGTCTCTGTCTCTCTCTCCACCTTCTTCT
TCTATTCCTTCGGGCCTGTCGGGTCCCCTCGGGGTTGGGAGGTGGGTCTGAAACGATAATGGTGAATATC
CCTGCCTAACTCTATTCACTATAGAAAGTACAGCAAAAACTATTCTTAAACCTACCAAGCCTCCTACTAT
CATTATGAATAATTTTATATACCACAGCCAATTTGTTATGTTAAACCAATTCCACAAACTTGCCCATTTA
TCTAATTCCAATAATTCTTGTTCATTCTTTTCTTGCTGGTTTTGCGATTCTTCAATTAAGGAGTGTATTA
AGCTTGTGTAATTGTTAATTTCTCTGTCCCACTCCATCCAGGTCGTGTGATTCCAAATCTGTTCCAGAGA
TTTATTACTCCAACTAGCATTCCAAGGCACAGCAGTGGTGCAAATGAGTTTTCCAGAGCAACCCCAAATC
CCCAGGAGCTGTTGATCCTTTAGGTATCTTTCCACAGCCAGGATTCTTGCCTGGAGCTGCTTGATGCCCC
AGACTGTGAGTTGCAACAGATGCTGTTGCGCCTCAATAGCCCTCAGCAAATTGTTCTGCTGCTGCACTAT
ACCAGACAATAATTGTCTGGCCTGTACCGTCAGCGTCATTGACGCTGCGCCCATAGTGCTTCCTGCTGCT
CCCAAGAACCCAAGGAACAAAGCTCCTATTCCCACTGCTCTTTTTTCTCTCTGCACCACTCTTCTCTTTG
CCTTGGTGGGTGCTACTCCTAATGGTTCAATTTTTACTACTTTATATTTATATAATTCACTTCTCCAATT
GTCCCTCATATCTCCTCCTCCAGGTCTGAAGATCAGCGGCCGCTTGCTGTGCGGTGGTCTTACTTTTGTT
TTGCTCTTCCTCTATCTTGTCTAAAGCTTCCTTGGTGTCTTTTATCTCTATCCTTTGATGCACACAATAG
AGGGTTGCTACTGTATTATATAATGATCTAAGTTCTTCTGATCCTGTCTGAAGGGATGGTTGTAGCTGTC
CCAGTATTTGTCTACAGCCTTCTGATGTTTCTAACAGGCCAGGATTAACTGCGAATCGTTCTAGCTCCCT
GCTTGCCCATACTATATGTTTTAATTTATATTTTTTCTTTCCCCCTGGCCTTAACCGAATTTTTTCCCAT
CGCGATCTAATTCTCCCCCGCTTAATACTGACGCTCTCGCACCCATCTCTCTCCTTCTAGCCTCCGCTAG
TCAAAATTTTTGGCGTACTCACCAGTCGCCGCCCCTCGCCTCTTGCCGTGCGCGCTTCAGCAAGCCGAGT
CCTGCGTCGAGAGAGCTCCTCTGGTTTCCCTTTCGCTTTCAAGTCCCTGTTCGGGCGCCACTGCTAGAGA
TTTTCCACACTGACTAAAAGGGTCTGAGGGATCTCTAGTTACCAGAGTCACACAACAGACGGGCACACAC
TACTTGAAGCACTCAAGGCAAGCTTTATTGAGGCTTAAGCAGTGGGTTCCCTAGTTAGCCAGAGAGCTCC
CAGGCTCAGATCTGGTCTAACCAGAGAGACCCGTTTATGTATCGAGCTAGGCACTTAAATACAATATCTC
TGCAATGCGGCAATTCAGTGGTTCGTCCAATCCATGTCAGACCCGTCTGTTGCCTTCCTAATAAGGCACG
ATCGTACCACCTTACTTCCACCAATCGGCATGCACGGTGCTTTTTCTCTCCTTGTAAGGCATGTTGCTAA
CTCATCGTTACCATGTTGCAAGACTACAAGAGTATTGCATAAGACTACATTAAGCTTGCAGCTCCAGCTT
TTGTTCCCTTTAGTGAGGGTTAATTGCGCGCTTGGCGTAATCATGGTCATAGCTGTTTCCTGTGTGAAAT
TGTTATCCGCTCACAATTCCACACAACATACGAGCCGGAAGCATAAAGTGGAAAGCCTGGGGT
Features (pLannotate 1.2.2; 26 found; start..end, strand, type, name):
      6..27      -  protein_bind   CAP binding site: CAP binding activates transcription in the presence of cAMP. E. coli catabolite activator protein
     40..132     -  CDS            lacI (fragment): lac repressor; lacI; The lac repressor binds to the lac operator to inhibit transcription in E. coli. This inhibition can be relieved by adding lactose or isopropyl-β-D-thiogalactopyranoside (IPTG).
    315..903     -  rep_origin     ori: high-copy-number ColE1/pMB1/pBR322/pUC origin of replication
   1074..1934    -  CDS            AmpR: β-lactamase; bla; confers resistance to ampicillin, carbenicillin, and related antibiotics
   1935..2039    -  promoter       AmpR promoter: bla
   2092..2520    -  rep_origin     f1 ori (sequence partly withheld): f1 bacteriophage origin of replication; arrow indicates direction of (+) strand synthesis
   2525..2680    -  CDS            lacZα (fragment): LacZα fragment of β-galactosidase; lacZ fragment
   2688..2706    +  promoter       T7 promoter: promoter for bacteriophage T7 RNA polymerase
   2727..2862    -  rep_origin     SV40 ori: SV40 origin of replication
   2902..3023    -  polyA_signal   SV40 poly(A) signal: SV40 polyadenylation signal
   3095..3328    -  LTR            3' LTR (ΔU3): self-inactivating 3' long terminal repeat (LTR) from HIV-1
   3330..3398    -  CDS            nef (fragment): NEF_HV1Z2 - Experimental evidence at protein level: Swiss-Prot protein existence level 1. Extracellular Nef protein targets CD4(+) T-lymphocytes for apoptosis by interacting with CXCR4 surface receptors. From Human immunodeficiency virus type 1 group M subtype D (isolate Z2/CDC-Z34) (HIV-1).
   3415..4003    -  misc_feature   WPRE: woodchuck hepatitis virus posttranscriptional regulatory element
   4013..4720    -  CDS            mCherry: mCherry is a basic (constitutively fluorescent) red fluorescent protein published in 2004, derived from Discosoma sp.. It is reported to be a very rapidly-maturing monomer with low acid sensitivity.
   4812..5015    -  promoter       CMV promoter: human cytomegalovirus (CMV) immediate early promoter
   5016..5319    -  enhancer       CMV enhancer: human cytomegalovirus immediate early enhancer
   5342..5458    -  misc_feature   cPPT/CTS: central polypurine tract and central termination sequence of HIV-1
   5477..5577    -  CDS            Rev (fragment): human immunodeficiency virus 1 (HIV-1) Rev protein; rev; enhances nuclear export of unspliced and incompletely spliced viral mRNAs
   5954..6187    -  misc_feature   RRE: The Rev response element (RRE) of HIV-1 allows for Rev-dependent mRNA export from the nucleus to the cytoplasm.
   6333..6696    -  CDS            HIV-1 gag (fragment): gag protein from human immunodeficiency virus 1; gag
   6680..6805    -  misc_feature   HIV-1 Ψ: packaging signal of human immunodeficiency virus type 1
   6852..7032    -  LTR            5' LTR (truncated): truncated 5' long terminal repeat (LTR) from HIV-1
   7033..7259    -  promoter       RSV promoter: Rous sarcoma virus enhancer/promoter
   7287..7305    -  promoter       T3 promoter: promoter for bacteriophage T3 RNA polymerase
   7350..7366    -  protein_bind   lac operator: The lac repressor binds to the lac operator to inhibit transcription in E. coli. This inhibition can be relieved by adding lactose or isopropyl-β-D-thiogalactopyranoside (IPTG). lac repressor encoded by lacI
   7374..7400    -  promoter       lac promoter (fragment): promoter for the E. coli lac operon
