[The description below was written by a language model from this plasmid's Addgene catalogue record and pLannotate feature annotations shown in this document.]
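Description:
pLV-mCherry is a third-generation, self-inactivating HIV-1-based lentiviral transfer plasmid built on the pLenti-MP2 backbone, a modified derivative of an early third-generation vector design. It is listed as an empty backbone for mammalian expression, although it carries a synthetic mCherry red fluorescent reporter of about 700 bp inserted between BamHI and SalI sites that both remain intact. In bacteria it is maintained through a high-copy ColE1/pUC-type origin and selected with ampicillin via the β-lactamase gene. An f1 origin, T7 and T3 promoters, and lac-derived remnants are carried over from the cloning backbone. The sequenced record is 7,413 nt, consistent with the stated backbone plus insert.

The viral genome is transcribed in packaging cells from a chimeric RSV promoter fused to a truncated 5' LTR, which makes production Tat-independent. Downstream lie the Ψ packaging signal with a partial gag sequence, the Rev response element for Rev-dependent nuclear export of the full-length RNA, and the cPPT/CTS, which aids nuclear import of the reverse-transcribed genome. The internal expression cassette uses the CMV immediate-early enhancer and promoter to drive mCherry, followed by WPRE to boost transcript stability and expression. The ΔU3 3' LTR inactivates LTR promoter activity after integration, so that the transgene is expressed from the internal CMV promoter. An SV40 polyadenylation signal and SV40 origin sit beyond the 3' LTR.

The plasmid supplies no packaging or envelope functions, so these must be provided in trans. It can be used to produce lentivirus that marks transduced cells with constitutive red fluorescence. The retained BamHI and SalI sites would also allow mCherry to be exchanged for another coding sequence.
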