Addgene plasmid #36084: pLV-mCherry
Purpose: (Empty Backbone) 3rd generation lentiviral plasmid expressing mCherry
Depositing lab: Pantelis Tsoulfas. Depositing organization: University of Miami.
Backbone
  Vector backbone: pLenti-MP2
  Backbone size (bp): 6782
  Vector type: Mammalian Expression, Lentiviral
Growth in bacteria
  Bacterial resistance: Ampicillin, 100 μg/mL
  Growth temperature: 37°C
  Growth strain: Stbl3
  Growth instructions: optimal growth in low salt LB (5gm NaCl)
  Copy number: Unknown
Gene/Insert
  Gene/Insert name: mCherry
  Species: Synthetic
  Insert size (bp): 704
  Cloning method: Restriction Enzyme; 5′ cloning site BamHI (not destroyed); 3′ cloning site SalI (not destroyed)
  Sequencing primers: 5′ CMV fwd; 3′ WPRE-R
Terms and licenses: Academic/Nonprofit Terms; Industry Terms: Not Available to Industry
Depositor comments: The backbone is described the Naldini group in Dull et al., 1998 (JVI) and was modified by Anthony Oliva and Jia Pingping at the Miami project.
How to cite: pLV-mCherry was a gift from Pantelis Tsoulfas (Addgene plasmid # 36084 ; http://n2t.net/addgene:36084 ; RRID:Addgene_36084)
