>Addgene plasmid #36084 | pLV-mCherry | addgene partial sequence | sequence record 91268 | CMV-F 5'-CGCAAATGGGCGGTAGGCGTG-3'
AGCAGAGCTCGTTTAGTGAACCGTCAGATCGCCTGGAGACGCCATCCACGCTGTTTTGACCTCCATAGAA
GACACCGACTCTAGAGGATCCGCCGCCACCATGGTGAGCAAGGGCGAGGAGGATAACATGGCCATCATCA
AGGAGTTCATGCGCTTCAAGGTGCACATGGAGGGCTCCGTGAACGGCCACGAGTTCGAGATCGAGGGCGA
GGGCGAGGGCCGCCCCTACGAGGGCACCCAGACCGCCAAGCTGAAGGTGACCAAGGGTGGCCCCCTGCCC
TTCGCCTGGGACATCCTGTCCCCTCAGTTCATGTACGGCTCCAAGGCCTACGTGAAGCACCCCGCCGACA
TCCCCGACTACTTGAAGCTGTCCTTCCCCGAGGGCTTCAAGTGGGAGCGCGTGATGAACTTCGAGGACGG
CGGCGTGGTGACCGTGACCCAGGACTCCTCCCTGCAGGACGGCGAGTTCATCTACAAGGTGAAGCTGCGC
GGCACCAACTTCCCCTCCGACGGCCCCGTAATGCAGAAGAAGACCATGGGCTGGGAGGCCTCCTCCGAGC
GGATGTACCCCGAGGACGGCGCCCTGAAGGGCGAGATCAAGCAGAGGCTGAAGCTGAAGGACGGCGGCCA
CTACGACGCTGAGGTCAAGACCACCTACAAGGCCAAGAAGCCCGTGCAGCTGCCCGGCGCCTACAACGTC
AACATCAAGTTGGACATCACCTCCCACAACGAGGACTACACCATCGTGGAACAGTACGAACGCGCCGAGG
GCCGCCACTCCACCGGCGGCATGGACGAGCTGTACAAGTAAGTCGACAATCAACCTCTGGATTACAAAAT
TTGTGAAAGATTGACTGGTATTCTTAACTATGTTGCTCCTTTTACGCTATGTGGATACGCTGCTTTAATG
CCTTTGTATCATGCTATTGCTTCCCGTATGGCTTTCATTTTCTCCTCCTTGTATAAATCCTGGTTGCTGT
CTCTTTATGAGGAGTTGTG
