>Addgene plasmid #36084 | pLV-mCherry | addgene partial sequence | sequence record 91270 | WPRE-R 5'-CATAGCGTAAAAGGAGCAACA-3'
ATCTTTCACAAATTTTGTAATCCAGAGGTTGATTGTCGACTTACTTGTACAGCTCGTCCATGCCGCCGGT
GGAGTGGCGGCCCTCGGCGCGTTCGTACTGTTCCACGATGGTGTAGTCCTCGTTGTGGGAGGTGATGTCC
AACTTGATGTTGACGTTGTAGGCGCCGGGCAGCTGCACGGGCTTCTTGGCCTTGTAGGTGGTCTTGACCT
CAGCGTCGTAGTGGCCGCCGTCCTTCAGCTTCAGCCTCTGCTTGATCTCGCCCTTCAGGGCGCCGTCCTC
GGGGTACATCCGCTCGGAGGAGGCCTCCCAGCCCATGGTCTTCTTCTGCATTACGGGGCCGTCGGAGGGG
AAGTTGGTGCCGCGCAGCTTCACCTTGTAGATGAACTCGCCGTCCTGCAGGGAGGAGTCCTGGGTCACGG
TCACCACGCCGCCGTCCTCGAAGTTCATCACGCGCTCCCACTTGAAGCCCTCGGGGAAGGACAGCTTCAA
GTAGTCGGGGATGTCGGCGGGGTGCTTCACGTAGGCCTTGGAGCCGTACATGAACTGAGGGGACAGGATG
TCCCAGGCGAAGGGCAGGGGGCCACCCTTGGTCACCTTCAGCTTGGCGGTCTGGGTGCCCTCGTAGGGGC
GGCCCTCGCCCTCGCCCTCGATCTCGAACTCGTGGCCGTTCACGGAGCCCTCCATGTGCACCTTGAAGCG
CATGAACTCCTTGATGATGGCCATGTTATCCTCCTCGCCCTTGCTCACCATGGTGGCGGCGGATCCTCTA
GAGTCGGTGTCTTCTATGGAGGTCAAAACAGCGTGGATGGCGTCTCCAGGCGATCTGACGGTTCACTAAA
CGAGCTCTGCTTATATAGACCTCCCACCGTACACGCCTACCGCCCATTTGCGTCAATGGGGCGGA
